Addgene plasmid #80036: EGFP gRNA (BRDN0000563266)
Purpose: 3rd generation lentiviral gRNA plasmid targeting EGFP
Depositing lab: John Doench & David Root. Depositing organization: Broad Institute. Publication: Optimized sgRNA design to maximize activity and minimize off-target effects of CRISPR-Cas9. Doench JG, Fusi N, Sullender M, Hegde M, Vaimberg EW, Donovan KF, Smith I, Tothova Z, Wilen C, Orchard R, Virgin HW, Listgarten J, Root DE. Nat Biotechnol. 2016 Jan 18. doi: 10.1038/nbt.3437. PubMed 26780180.
Backbone
  Vector backbone: lentiGuide-Puro
  Backbone manufacturer: Zhang Lab (Addgene plasmid # 52963)
  Vector type: Mammalian Expression, Lentiviral, CRISPR
  Selectable markers: Puromycin
Growth in bacteria
  Bacterial resistance: Ampicillin, 100 μg/mL
  Growth temperature: 37°C
  Growth strain: DH5alpha
  Copy number: High Copy
Gene/Insert
  Gene/Insert name: EGFP
  gRNA/shRNA sequence: GAGCTGGACGGCGACGTAAA
  Species: Synthetic
  Promoter: hU6
  Cloning method: Unknown
  Sequencing primers: 5′ U6-F; 3′ pS2-R
Terms and licenses: Academic/Nonprofit Terms; Industry Terms: Not Available to Industry
Depositor comments: Note that this plasmid does NOT contain Cas9. It should be used in conjunction with lentiCas9-Blast (Addgene #52962) or otherwise with cell lines already expressing Cas9. Browse the full kinome gRNA library at http://www.addgene.org/pooled-library/broadgpp-human-kinome/ or visit http://www.broadinstitute.org/rnai/public/ for detailed protocols and information.
How to cite: EGFP gRNA (BRDN0000563266) was a gift from John Doench & David Root (Addgene plasmid # 80036 ; http://n2t.net/addgene:80036 ; RRID:Addgene_80036)
