[The description below was written by a language model from this plasmid's Addgene catalogue record, the feature table of its GenBank file and pLannotate feature annotations shown in this document.]
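Description:
EGFP gRNA (BRDN0000563266) is a third-generation lentiviral single-guide RNA plasmid built on the lentiGuide-Puro backbone, carrying one 20-nt spacer directed against the synthetic EGFP coding sequence. It is maintained in E. coli as a high-copy plasmid through a ColE1/pUC-type origin with ampicillin resistance (bla). The backbone also retains an f1 origin, lac promoter/operator remnants, T7 and T3 promoters, and an SV40 origin and polyadenylation signal outside the viral cassette.

The transfer cassette is arranged for Tat-independent, self-inactivating vector production. An RSV promoter drives a truncated HIV-1 5' LTR, followed by the Ψ packaging signal with a partial gag sequence, the Rev response element for Rev-dependent export of the genomic RNA, a cPPT/CTS element, and a ΔU3 3' LTR. Inside the provirus, the human U6 RNA polymerase III promoter transcribes the EGFP spacer fused to the Streptococcus pyogenes Cas9 gRNA scaffold. The short 20-bp hit annotated as an mVenus fragment immediately upstream of the scaffold is most likely the spacer itself, matched because of GFP-family sequence similarity. Downstream, the EF-1α core promoter with its intron A expresses puromycin N-acetyltransferase for selection of transduced mammalian cells, and a WPRE enhances transcript expression.

The plasmid does not encode Cas9 and is meant to be used with a separate Cas9 vector or in cells that already express Cas9. The record does not state a specific application beyond targeting EGFP. The accompanying GenBank record covers only a 796-bp stretch spanning the U6 primer site, gRNA scaffold and cPPT/CTS, whereas the generated feature table describes the full 8,323-nt depositor sequence.
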