Features (pLannotate 1.2.2; 30 found; start..end, strand, type, name):
     14..80      +  CDS            small t antigen (fragment): SV40 (simian virus 40) small t antigen
    106..317     +  promoter       EF-1α core promoter: core promoter for human elongation factor EF-1α
    318..1256    +  intron         EF-1α intron A: intron upstream of the start codon of human EF-1α
   1278..1877    +  CDS            PuroR (fragment): puromycin N-acetyltransferase; pac from Streptomyces; confers resistance to puromycin
   1893..2481    +  misc_feature   WPRE: woodchuck hepatitis virus posttranscriptional regulatory element
   2532..2551    +  misc_feature   cPPT/CTS (fragment): central polypurine tract and central termination sequence of HIV-1
   2553..2786    +  LTR            3' LTR (ΔU3): self-inactivating 3' long terminal repeat (LTR) from HIV-1
   2864..2985    +  polyA_signal   SV40 poly(A) signal: SV40 polyadenylation signal
   3025..3160    +  rep_origin     SV40 ori: SV40 origin of replication
   3181..3199    -  promoter       T7 promoter: promoter for bacteriophage T7 RNA polymerase
   3207..3362    +  CDS            lacZα (fragment): LacZα fragment of β-galactosidase; lacZ fragment
   3367..3795    +  rep_origin     f1 ori (sequence partly withheld): f1 bacteriophage origin of replication; arrow indicates direction of (+) strand synthesis
   3848..3952    +  promoter       AmpR promoter: bla
   3953..4813    +  CDS            AmpR: β-lactamase; bla; confers resistance to ampicillin, carbenicillin, and related antibiotics
   4984..5572    +  rep_origin     ori: high-copy-number ColE1/pMB1/pBR322/pUC origin of replication
   5755..5847    +  CDS            lacI (fragment): lac repressor; lacI; The lac repressor binds to the lac operator to inhibit transcription in E. coli. This inhibition can be relieved by adding lactose or isopropyl-β-D-thiogalactopyranoside (IPTG).
   5860..5881    +  protein_bind   CAP binding site: CAP binding activates transcription in the presence of cAMP. E. coli catabolite activator protein
   5896..5926    +  promoter       lac promoter: promoter for the E. coli lac operon
   5934..5950    +  protein_bind   lac operator: The lac repressor binds to the lac operator to inhibit transcription in E. coli. This inhibition can be relieved by adding lactose or isopropyl-β-D-thiogalactopyranoside (IPTG). lac repressor encoded by lacI
   5995..6013    +  promoter       T3 promoter: promoter for bacteriophage T3 RNA polymerase
   6041..6267    +  promoter       RSV promoter: Rous sarcoma virus enhancer/promoter
   6268..6448    +  LTR            5' LTR (truncated): truncated 5' long terminal repeat (LTR) from HIV-1
   6495..6620    +  misc_feature   HIV-1 Ψ: packaging signal of human immunodeficiency virus type 1
   6604..6967    +  CDS            HIV-1 gag (fragment): gag protein from human immunodeficiency virus 1; gag
   7113..7346    +  misc_feature   RRE: The Rev response element (RRE) of HIV-1 allows for Rev-dependent mRNA export from the nucleus to the cytoplasm.
   7723..7749    +  CDS            Rev (fragment): human immunodeficiency virus 1 (HIV-1) Rev protein; rev; enhances nuclear export of unspliced and incompletely spliced viral mRNAs
   7753..7993    +  promoter       U6 promoter: RNA polymerase III promoter for human U6 snRNA
   8003..8022    +  CDS            VN155(I152L) (fragment): improved N-terminal fragment of mVenus for use in bimolecular fluorescence complementation (BiFC) (Kodama and Hu, 2010)
   8023..8098    +  misc_RNA       gRNA scaffold: guide RNA scaffold for the Streptococcus pyogenes CRISPR/Cas9 system
   8154..8271    +  misc_feature   cPPT/CTS: central polypurine tract and central termination sequence of HIV-1
>Addgene plasmid #80036 | EGFP gRNA (BRDN0000563266) | depositor full sequence | sequence record 150183 | EGFP gRNA (BRDN0000563266) sequence 8323 bps
CCCGGGTGCAAAGATGGATAAAGTTTTAAACAGAGAGGAATCTTTGCAGCTAATGGACCTTCTAGGTCTT
GAAAGGAGTGGGAATTGGCTCCGGTGCCCGTCAGTGGGCAGAGCGCACATCGCCCACAGTCCCCGAGAAG
TTGGGGGGAGGGGTCGGCAATTGATCCGGTGCCTAGAGAAGGTGGCGCGGGGTAAACTGGGAAAGTGATG
TCGTGTACTGGCTCCGCCTTTTTCCCGAGGGTGGGGGAGAACCGTATATAAGTGCAGTAGTCGCCGTGAA
CGTTCTTTTTCGCAACGGGTTTGCCGCCAGAACACAGGTAAGTGCCGTGTGTGGTTCCCGCGGGCCTGGC
CTCTTTACGGGTTATGGCCCTTGCGTGCCTTGAATTACTTCCACCTGGCTGCAGTACGTGATTCTTGATC
CCGAGCTTCGGGTTGGAAGTGGGTGGGAGAGTTCGAGGCCTTGCGCTTAAGGAGCCCCTTCGCCTCGTGC
TTGAGTTGAGGCCTGGCCTGGGCGCTGGGGCCGCCGCGTGCGAATCTGGTGGCACCTTCGCGCCTGTCTC
GCTGCTTTCGATAAGTCTCTAGCCATTTAAAATTTTTGATGACCTGCTGCGACGCTTTTTTTCTGGCAAG
ATAGTCTTGTAAATGCGGGCCAAGATCTGCACACTGGTATTTCGGTTTTTGGGGCCGCGGGCGGCGACGG
GGCCCGTGCGTCCCAGCGCACATGTTCGGCGAGGCGGGGCCTGCGAGCGCGGCCACCGAGAATCGGACGG
GGGTAGTCTCAAGCTGGCCGGCCTGCTCTGGTGCCTGGCCTCGCGCCGCCGTGTATCGCCCCGCCCTGGG
CGGCAAGGCTGGCCCGGTCGGCACCAGTTGCGTGAGCGGAAAGATGGCCGCTTCCCGGCCCTGCTGCAGG
GAGCTCAAAATGGAGGACGCGGCGCTCGGGAGAGCGGGCGGGTGAGTCACCCACACAAAGGAAAAGGGCC
TTTCCGTCCTCAGCCGTCGCTTCATGTGACTCCACGGAGTACCGGGCGCCGTCCAGGCACCTCGATTAGT
TCTCGAGCTTTTGGAGTACGTCGTCTTTAGGTTGGGGGGAGGGGTTTTATGCGATGGAGTTTCCCCACAC
TGAGTGGGTGGAGACTGAAGTTAGGCCAGCTTGGCACTTGATGTAATTCTCCTTGGAATTTGCCCTTTTT
GAGTTTGGATCTTGGTTCATTCTCAAGCCTCAGACAGTGGTTCAAAGTTTTTTTCTTCCATTTCAGGTGT
CGTGACGTACGGCCACCATGACCGAGTACAAGCCCACGGTGCGCCTCGCCACCCGCGACGACGTCCCCAG
GGCCGTACGCACCCTCGCCGCCGCGTTCGCCGACTACCCCGCCACGCGCCACACCGTCGATCCGGACCGC
CACATCGAGCGGGTCACCGAGCTGCAAGAACTCTTCCTCACGCGCGTCGGGCTCGACATCGGCAAGGTGT
GGGTCGCGGACGACGGCGCCGCCGTGGCGGTCTGGACCACGCCGGAGAGCGTCGAAGCGGGGGCGGTGTT
CGCCGAGATCGGCCCGCGCATGGCCGAGTTGAGCGGTTCCCGGCTGGCCGCGCAGCAACAGATGGAAGGC
CTCCTGGCGCCGCACCGGCCCAAGGAGCCCGCGTGGTTCCTGGCCACCGTCGGAGTCTCGCCCGACCACC
AGGGCAAGGGTCTGGGCAGCGCCGTCGTGCTCCCCGGAGTGGAGGCGGCCGAGCGCGCCGGGGTGCCCGC
CTTCCTGGAGACCTCCGCGCCCCGCAACCTCCCCTTCTACGAGCGGCTCGGCTTCACCGTCACCGCCGAC
GTCGAGGTGCCCGAAGGACCGCGCACCTGGTGCATGACCCGCAAGCCCGGTGCCTGAACGCGTTAAGTCG
ACAATCAACCTCTGGATTACAAAATTTGTGAAAGATTGACTGGTATTCTTAACTATGTTGCTCCTTTTAC
GCTATGTGGATACGCTGCTTTAATGCCTTTGTATCATGCTATTGCTTCCCGTATGGCTTTCATTTTCTCC
TCCTTGTATAAATCCTGGTTGCTGTCTCTTTATGAGGAGTTGTGGCCCGTTGTCAGGCAACGTGGCGTGG
TGTGCACTGTGTTTGCTGACGCAACCCCCACTGGTTGGGGCATTGCCACCACCTGTCAGCTCCTTTCCGG
GACTTTCGCTTTCCCCCTCCCTATTGCCACGGCGGAACTCATCGCCGCCTGCCTTGCCCGCTGCTGGACA
GGGGCTCGGCTGTTGGGCACTGACAATTCCGTGGTGTTGTCGGGGAAATCATCGTCCTTTCCTTGGCTGC
TCGCCTGTGTTGCCACCTGGATTCTGCGCGGGACGTCCTTCTGCTACGTCCCTTCGGCCCTCAATCCAGC
GGACCTTCCTTCCCGCGGCCTGCTGCCGGCTCTGCGGCCTCTTCCGCGTCTTCGCCTTCGCCCTCAGACG
AGTCGGATCTCCCTTTGGGCCGCCTCCCCGCGTCGACTTTAAGACCAATGACTTACAAGGCAGCTGTAGA
TCTTAGCCACTTTTTAAAAGAAAAGGGGGGACTGGAAGGGCTAATTCACTCCCAACGAAGACAAGATCTG
CTTTTTGCTTGTACTGGGTCTCTCTGGTTAGACCAGATCTGAGCCTGGGAGCTCTCTGGCTAACTAGGGA
ACCCACTGCTTAAGCCTCAATAAAGCTTGCCTTGAGTGCTTCAAGTAGTGTGTGCCCGTCTGTTGTGTGA
CTCTGGTAACTAGAGATCCCTCAGACCCTTTTAGTCAGTGTGGAAAATCTCTAGCAGTACGTATAGTAGT
TCATGTCATCTTATTATTCAGTATTTATAACTTGCAAAGAAATGAATATCAGAGAGTGAGAGGAACTTGT
TTATTGCAGCTTATAATGGTTACAAATAAAGCAATAGCATCACAAATTTCACAAATAAAGCATTTTTTTC
ACTGCATTCTAGTTGTGGTTTGTCCAAACTCATCAATGTATCTTATCATGTCTGGCTCTAGCTATCCCGC
CCCTAACTCCGCCCATCCCGCCCCTAACTCCGCCCAGTTCCGCCCATTCTCCGCCCCATGGCTGACTAAT
TTTTTTTATTTATGCAGAGGCCGAGGCCGCCTCGGCCTCTGAGCTATTCCAGAAGTAGTGAGGAGGCTTT
TTTGGAGGCCTAGGGACGTACCCAATTCGCCCTATAGTGAGTCGTATTACGCGCGCTCACTGGCCGTCGT
TTTACAACGTCGTGACTGGGAAAACCCTGGCGTTACCCAACTTAATCGCCTTGCAGCACATCCCCCTTTC
GCCAGCTGGCGTAATAGCGAAGAGGCCCGCACCGATCGCCCTTCCCAACAGTTGCGCAGCCTGAATGGCG
AATGGG
[124 nt withheld, positions 3367-3490]
C
[91 nt withheld, positions 3492-3582]
A
[49 nt withheld, positions 3584-3632]
CCTTTGACGTTGGAGTCCACGTTCTTT
[37 nt withheld, positions 3660-3696]
ACCCTATCTCGGTCTATTCTTTTGATTTATAAGGGATTTTGCCGATTTCGGCCTATTGGTTAAAAAATGA
GCTGATTTAACAAAAATTTAACGCGAATTTTAACAAAATATTAACGCTTACAATTTAGGTGGCACTTTTC
GGGGAAATGTGCGCGGAACCCCTATTTGTTTATTTTTCTAAATACATTCAAATATGTATCCGCTCATGAG
ACAATAACCCTGATAAATGCTTCAATAATATTGAAAAAGGAAGAGTATGAGTATTCAACATTTCCGTGTC
GCCCTTATTCCCTTTTTTGCGGCATTTTGCCTTCCTGTTTTTGCTCACCCAGAAACGCTGGTGAAAGTAA
AAGATGCTGAAGATCAGTTGGGTGCACGAGTGGGTTACATCGAACTGGATCTCAACAGCGGTAAGATCCT
TGAGAGTTTTCGCCCCGAAGAACGTTTTCCAATGATGAGCACTTTTAAAGTTCTGCTATGTGGCGCGGTA
TTATCCCGTATTGACGCCGGGCAAGAGCAACTCGGTCGCCGCATACACTATTCTCAGAATGACTTGGTTG
AGTACTCACCAGTCACAGAAAAGCATCTTACGGATGGCATGACAGTAAGAGAATTATGCAGTGCTGCCAT
AACCATGAGTGATAACACTGCGGCCAACTTACTTCTGACAACGATCGGAGGACCGAAGGAGCTAACCGCT
TTTTTGCACAACATGGGGGATCATGTAACTCGCCTTGATCGTTGGGAACCGGAGCTGAATGAAGCCATAC
CAAACGACGAGCGTGACACCACGATGCCTGTAGCAATGGCAACAACGTTGCGCAAACTATTAACTGGCGA
ACTACTTACTCTAGCTTCCCGGCAACAATTAATAGACTGGATGGAGGCGGATAAAGTTGCAGGACCACTT
CTGCGCTCGGCCCTTCCGGCTGGCTGGTTTATTGCTGATAAATCTGGAGCCGGTGAGCGTGGGTCTCGCG
GTATCATTGCAGCACTGGGGCCAGATGGTAAGCCCTCCCGTATCGTAGTTATCTACACGACGGGGAGTCA
GGCAACTATGGATGAACGAAATAGACAGATCGCTGAGATAGGTGCCTCACTGATTAAGCATTGGTAACTG
TCAGACCAAGTTTACTCATATATACTTTAGATTGATTTAAAACTTCATTTTTAATTTAAAAGGATCTAGG
TGAAGATCCTTTTTGATAATCTCATGACCAAAATCCCTTAACGTGAGTTTTCGTTCCACTGAGCGTCAGA
CCCCGTAGAAAAGATCAAAGGATCTTCTTGAGATCCTTTTTTTCTGCGCGTAATCTGCTGCTTGCAAACA
AAAAAACCACCGCTACCAGCGGTGGTTTGTTTGCCGGATCAAGAGCTACCAACTCTTTTTCCGAAGGTAA
CTGGCTTCAGCAGAGCGCAGATACCAAATACTGTTCTTCTAGTGTAGCCGTAGTTAGGCCACCACTTCAA
GAACTCTGTAGCACCGCCTACATACCTCGCTCTGCTAATCCTGTTACCAGTGGCTGCTGCCAGTGGCGAT
AAGTCGTGTCTTACCGGGTTGGACTCAAGACGATAGTTACCGGATAAGGCGCAGCGGTCGGGCTGAACGG
GGGGTTCGTGCACACAGCCCAGCTTGGAGCGAACGACCTACACCGAACTGAGATACCTACAGCGTGAGCT
ATGAGAAAGCGCCACGCTTCCCGAAGGGAGAAAGGCGGACAGGTATCCGGTAAGCGGCAGGGTCGGAACA
GGAGAGCGCACGAGGGAGCTTCCAGGGGGAAACGCCTGGTATCTTTATAGTCCTGTCGGGTTTCGCCACC
TCTGACTTGAGCGTCGATTTTTGTGATGCTCGTCAGGGGGGCGGAGCCTATGGAAAAACGCCAGCAACGC
GGCCTTTTTACGGTTCCTGGCCTTTTGCTGGCCTTTTGCTCACATGTTCTTTCCTGCGTTATCCCCTGAT
TCTGTGGATAACCGTATTACCGCCTTTGAGTGAGCTGATACCGCTCGCCGCAGCCGAACGACCGAGCGCA
GCGAGTCAGTGAGCGAGGAAGCGGAAGAGCGCCCAATACGCAAACCGCCTCTCCCCGCGCGTTGGCCGAT
TCATTAATGCAGCTGGCACGACAGGTTTCCCGACTGGAAAGCGGGCAGTGAGCGCAACGCAATTAATGTG
AGTTAGCTCACTCATTAGGCACCCCAGGCTTTACACTTTATGCTTCCGGCTCGTATGTTGTGTGGAATTG
TGAGCGGATAACAATTTCACACAGGAAACAGCTATGACCATGATTACGCCAAGCGCGCAATTAACCCTCA
CTAAAGGGAACAAAAGCTGGAGCTGCAAGCTTAATGTAGTCTTATGCAATACTCTTGTAGTCTTGCAACA
TGGTAACGATGAGTTAGCAACATGCCTTACAAGGAGAGAAAAAGCACCGTGCATGCCGATTGGTGGAAGT
AAGGTGGTACGATCGTGCCTTATTAGGAAGGCAACAGACGGGTCTGACATGGATTGGACGAACCACTGAA
TTGCCGCATTGCAGAGATATTGTATTTAAGTGCCTAGCTCGATACATAAACGGGTCTCTCTGGTTAGACC
AGATCTGAGCCTGGGAGCTCTCTGGCTAACTAGGGAACCCACTGCTTAAGCCTCAATAAAGCTTGCCTTG
AGTGCTTCAAGTAGTGTGTGCCCGTCTGTTGTGTGACTCTGGTAACTAGAGATCCCTCAGACCCTTTTAG
TCAGTGTGGAAAATCTCTAGCAGTGGCGCCCGAACAGGGACTTGAAAGCGAAAGGGAAACCAGAGGAGCT
CTCTCGACGCAGGACTCGGCTTGCTGAAGCGCGCACGGCAAGAGGCGAGGGGCGGCGACTGGTGAGTACG
CCAAAAATTTTGACTAGCGGAGGCTAGAAGGAGAGAGATGGGTGCGAGAGCGTCAGTATTAAGCGGGGGA
GAATTAGATCGCGATGGGAAAAAATTCGGTTAAGGCCAGGGGGAAAGAAAAAATATAAATTAAAACATAT
AGTATGGGCAAGCAGGGAGCTAGAACGATTCGCAGTTAATCCTGGCCTGTTAGAAACATCAGAAGGCTGT
AGACAAATACTGGGACAGCTACAACCATCCCTTCAGACAGGATCAGAAGAACTTAGATCATTATATAATA
CAGTAGCAACCCTCTATTGTGTGCATCAAAGGATAGAGATAAAAGACACCAAGGAAGCTTTAGACAAGAT
AGAGGAAGAGCAAAACAAAAGTAAGACCACCGCACAGCAAGCGGCCGCTGATCTTCAGACCTGGAGGAGG
AGATATGAGGGACAATTGGAGAAGTGAATTATATAAATATAAAGTAGTAAAAATTGAACCATTAGGAGTA
GCACCCACCAAGGCAAAGAGAAGAGTGGTGCAGAGAGAAAAAAGAGCAGTGGGAATAGGAGCTTTGTTCC
TTGGGTTCTTGGGAGCAGCAGGAAGCACTATGGGCGCAGCGTCAATGACGCTGACGGTACAGGCCAGACA
ATTATTGTCTGGTATAGTGCAGCAGCAGAACAATTTGCTGAGGGCTATTGAGGCGCAACAGCATCTGTTG
CAACTCACAGTCTGGGGCATCAAGCAGCTCCAGGCAAGAATCCTGGCTGTGGAAAGATACCTAAAGGATC
AACAGCTCCTGGGGATTTGGGGTTGCTCTGGAAAACTCATTTGCACCACTGCTGTGCCTTGGAATGCTAG
TTGGAGTAATAAATCTCTGGAACAGATTTGGAATCACACGACCTGGATGGAGTGGGACAGAGAAATTAAC
AATTACACAAGCTTAATACACTCCTTAATTGAAGAATCGCAAAACCAGCAAGAAAAGAATGAACAAGAAT
TATTGGAATTAGATAAATGGGCAAGTTTGTGGAATTGGTTTAACATAACAAATTGGCTGTGGTATATAAA
ATTATTCATAATGATAGTAGGAGGCTTGGTAGGTTTAAGAATAGTTTTTGCTGTACTTTCTATAGTGAAT
AGAGTTAGGCAGGGATATTCACCATTATCGTTTCAGACCCACCTCCCAACCCCGAGGGGACCCAGAGAGG
GCCTATTTCCCATGATTCCTTCATATTTGCATATACGATACAAGGCTGTTAGAGAGATAATTAGAATTAA
TTTGACTGTAAACACAAAGATATTAGTACAAAATACGTGACGTAGAAAGTAATAATTTCTTGGGTAGTTT
GCAGTTTTAAAATTATGTTTTAAAATGGACTATCATATGCTTACCGTAACTTGAAAGTATTTCGATTTCT
TGGCTTTATATATCTTGTGGAAAGGACGAAACACCGGAGCTGGACGGCGACGTAAAGTTTTAGAGCTAGA
AATAGCAAGTTAAAATAAGGCTAGTCCGTTATCAACTTGAAAAAGTGGCACCGAGTCGGTGCTTTTTTAA
GCTTGGCGTAACTAGATCTTGAGACAAATGGCAGTATTCATCCACAATTTTAAAAGAAAAGGGGGGATTG
GGGGGTACAGTGCAGGGGAAAGAATAGTAGACATAATAGCAACAGACATACAAACTAAAGAATTACAAAA
ACAAATTACAAAAATTCAAAATTTTCGGGTTTATTACAGGGACAGCAGAGATCCACTTTGGCGCCGGCTC
GAGGGGG
