LOCUS       Exported 796 bp ds-DNA linear SYN 18-MAY-2021
DEFINITION  3rd generation lentiviral gRNA plasmid targeting EGFP.
ACCESSION   .
VERSION     .
KEYWORDS    EGFP gRNA (BRDN0000563266)
SOURCE      synthetic DNA construct
  ORGANISM  synthetic DNA construct
REFERENCE   1 (bases 1 to 796)
  AUTHORS   Doench JG, Fusi N, Sullender M, Hegde M, Vaimberg EW, Donovan KF,
            Smith I, Tothova Z, Wilen C, Orchard R, Virgin HW, Listgarten J,
            Root DE
  TITLE     Optimized sgRNA design to maximize activity and minimize off-target
            effects of CRISPR-Cas9.
  JOURNAL   Nat Biotechnol. 2016 Jan 18. doi: 10.1038/nbt.3437.
  PUBMED    26780180
REFERENCE   2 (bases 1 to 796)
  AUTHORS   .
  TITLE     Direct Submission
  JOURNAL   Exported May 18, 2021 from SnapGene Server 1.1.58
            http://www.snapgene.com
FEATURES             Location/Qualifiers
     source          1..796
                     /organism="synthetic DNA construct"
                     /mol_type="other DNA"
     primer_bind     109..128
                     /label=LKO.1 5'
                     /note="Human U6 promoter, forward primer"
     misc_RNA        208..283
                     /label=gRNA scaffold
                     /note="guide RNA scaffold for the Streptococcus pyogenes
                     CRISPR/Cas9 system"
     misc_feature    339..456
                     /label=cPPT/CTS
                     /note="central polypurine tract and central termination
                     sequence of HIV-1"
ORIGIN
        1 attagaatta atttgactgt aaacacaaag atattagtac aaaatacgtg acgtagaaag
       61 taataatttc ttgggtagtt tgcagtttta aaattatgtt ttaaaatgga ctatcatatg
      121 cttaccgtaa cttgaaagta tttcgatttc ttggctttat atatcttgtg gaaaggacga
      181 aacaccggag ctggacggcg acgtaaagtt ttagagctag aaatagcaag ttaaaataag
      241 gctagtccgt tatcaacttg aaaaagtggc accgagtcgg tgctttttta agcttggcgt
      301 aactagatct tgagacaaat ggcagtattc atccacaatt ttaaaagaaa aggggggatt
      361 ggggggtaca gtgcagggga aagaatagta gacataatag caacagacat acaaactaaa
      421 gaattacaaa aacaaattac aaaaattcaa aattttcggg tttattacag ggacagcaga
      481 gatccacttt ggcgccggct cgagggggcc cgggtgcaaa gatggataaa gttttaaaca
      541 gagaggaatc tttgcagcta atggaccttc taggtcttga aaggagtggg aattggctcc
      601 ggtgcccgtc agtgggcaga gcgcacatcg cccacagtcc ccgagaagtt ggggggaggg
      661 gtcggcaatt gatccggtgc ctagagaagg tggcgcgggg taaactggga aagtgatgtc
      721 gtgtactggc tccgcctttt tcccgagggt gggggagaac cgtatataag tgcagtagtc
      781 gccgtgaacg ttcttt
//
