>Addgene plasmid #80036 | EGFP gRNA (BRDN0000563266) | addgene partial sequence | sequence record 153871 | pS2-R 5'-TAGTTTGTATGTCTGTTGCTATTA-3'
ATTGTGGATGAATACTGCCATTTGTCTCAAGATCTAGTTACGCCAAGCTTAAAAAAGCACCGACTCGGTG
CCACTTTTTCAAGTTGATAACGGACTAGCCTTATTTTAACTTGCTATTTCTAGCTCTAAAACTTTACGTC
GCCGTCCAGCTCCGGTGTTTCGTCCTTTCCACAAGATATATAAAGCCAAGAAATCGAAATACTTTCAAGT
TACGGTAAGCATATGATAGTCCATTTTAAAACATAATTTTAAAACTGCAAACTACCCAAGAAATTATTAC
TTTCTACGTCACGTATTTTGTACTAATATCTTTGTGTTTACAGTCAAATTAATTCTAATTATCTCTCTAA
CAGCCTTGTATCGTATATGCAAATATGAAGGAATCATGGGAAATAGGCCCTCTCTGGGTCCCCTCGGGGT
TGGGAGGTGGGTCTGAAACGATAATGGTGAATATCCCTGCCTAACTCTATTCACTATAGAAAGTACAGCA
AAAACTATTCTTAAACCTACCAAGCCTCCTACTATCATTATGAATAATTTTATATACCACAGCCAATTTG
TTATGTTAAACCAATTCCACAAACTTGCCCATTTATCTAATTCCAATAATTCTTGTTCATTCTTTTCTTG
CTGGTTTTGCGATTCTTCAATTAAGGAGTGTATTAAGCTTGTGTAATTGTTAATTTCTCTGTCCCACTCC
ATCCAGGTCGTGTGATTCCAAATCTGTTCCAGAGATTTATTACTCCAACTAGCATTCCAAGGCACAGCAG
TGGTGCAA
